>Addgene plasmid #241079 | pDMJ2-SARS-CoV-2-Spike (BA.2.75-4d) | addgene full sequence | sequence record 486204 | Addgene NGS Result
ATGTTCGTGTTTCTGGTTCTTCTTCCCCTGGTGTCTAGTCAGTGCGTCAACTTGATCACGCGAACACAGA
GCTACACCAATTCCTTTACACGAGGCGTCTACTATCCCGACAAGGTGTTCCGAAGCAGTGTTTTGCACTC
CACGCAGGACCTTTTCTTGCCCTTCTTCTCAAATGTGACTTGGTTTCATGCAATACACGTATCCGGGACT
AATGGCACTAAGAGATTCGACAATCCCGTGTTGCCTTTTAACGACGGCGTGTATTTTGCCAGTACAGAAA
AGAGCAATATTATCCGGGGATGGATCTTCGGCACGACTCTGGATAGTAAAACACAATCCCTGCTGATCGT
GAATAATGCGACAAACGTCGTCATAAAAGTCTGCGAGTTCCAGTTCTGCAACGACCCTTTCCTCGACGTG
TATTACCATGAGAACAATAAATCTCGGATGGAAAGTGAGCTGCGCGTGTACTCCAGTGCAAATAACTGTA
CTTTTGAGTACGTAAGCCAGCCTTTCCTGATGGACCTCGAAGGGAAACAGGGGAACTTTAAGAACCTGCG
CGAATTCGTGTTCAAGAACATCGACGGTTATTTTAAAATATACAGCAAGCACACCCCTGTGAACCTGGGC
AGAGATTTGCCACAAGGTTTTAGCGCCCTGGAACCCCTCGTGGACCTTCCTATCGGCATCAACATCACGC
GCTTCCAAACTCTGCTCGCACTGCATCGGTCTTATCTGACCCCTGGAGATTCATCCTCAAGCTGGACCGC
GGGTGCTGCTGCATATTATGTGGGATATCTGCAGCCTAGGACCTTCCTGCTCAAATACAACGAGAACGGC
ACCATCACTGACGCTGTTGATTGCGCGCTGGACCCATTGTCTGAAACCAAATGCACACTGAAAAGCTTCA
CAGTCGAGAAGGGCATTTACCAGACGAGCAACTTCAGAGTTCAGCCCACAGAGAGCATCGTTCGCTTCCC
CAACATTACCAATTTGTGCCCATTCGACGAGGTCTTTAACGCAACTACCTTTGCCAGTGTTTACGCCTGG
AACAGGAAACGGATATCCAATTGCGTGGCCGATTACAGCGTACTGTACAATTTCGCTCCCTTTTTCGCCT
TTAAATGCTACGGTGTCTCCCCTACGAAGCTGAATGATCTGTGCTTTACTAATGTCTATGCGGACAGCTT
CGTTATTAGAGGTAACGAGGTCAGCCAAATCGCCCCAGGGCAGACTGGAAACATAGCCGACTACAATTAC
AAACTGCCAGATGATTTCACCGGCTGCGTCATCGCCTGGAACTCCAATAAGCTCGATAGTAAAGTGAGCG
GCAATTACAACTATCTCTATAGGCTGTTTCGAAAGAGCAAGCTGAAACCTTTTGAGCGGGACATTTCAAC
AGAGATCTACCAGGCCGGAAACAAGCCCTGCAACGGGGTCGCCGGGTTCAATTGTTACTTCCCGCTGCGG
AGCTATGGATTTCGGCCGACTTACGGCGTTGGCCACCAGCCATATCGGGTGGTGGTGCTGTCATTTGAGC
TGCTTCATGCGCCTGCTACAGTATGTGGGCCTAAACTGTCTACCAATCTGGTGAAAAATAAGTGCGTGAA
CTTCAACTTCAATGGCCTCACCGGGACAGGCGTGTTGACAGAATCCAATAAGAAATTCCTGCCATTCCAG
CAGTTCGGCAGGGATATCGCAGACACGACCGATGCGGTGCGAGATCCCCAGACATTGGAGATTCTGGACA
TTACTCCTTGTTCTTTTGGAGGAGTGAGTGTTATTACTCCCGGCACAAATACCTCAAATCAAGTCGCTGT
GCTGTATCAAGGTGTAAACTGTACCGAGGTCCCCGTGGCTATTCACGCCGACCAGCTGACCCCAACATGG
CGGGTATACAGCACCGGTTCTAATGTATTCCAGACCAGAGCCGGCTGCCTCATTGGAGCCGAGTACGTGA
ACAACTCTTATGAATGTGATATACCGATTGGAGCAGGTATCTGCGCCTCTTATCAGACCCAGACAAAGAG
CCACAGAAGGGCTAGGAGCGTGGCCTCCCAGTCCATAATCGCCTATACAATGTCACTGGGGGCTGAAAAT
TCAGTGGCATACAGTAACAACTCTATCGCTATCCCCACAAATTTTACCATCTCTGTGACTACAGAGATCC
TGCCAGTGTCTATGACTAAAACCTCCGTGGACTGTACCATGTACATCTGTGGTGATAGCACCGAATGTTC
CAACCTGCTCCTGCAGTACGGCAGCTTCTGCACACAGCTGAAGAGGGCACTGACAGGAATCGCCGTCGAA
CAGGATAAGAACACTCAGGAGGTGTTTGCGCAGGTTAAGCAGATTTACAAGACGCCACCAATCAAGTACT
TCGGTGGGTTCAATTTCTCTCAAATTCTGCCTGATCCTTCTAAGCCATCTAAGCGGAGCTTTATAGAGGA
TTTGCTCTTTAATAAGGTGACCCTCGCCGATGCTGGATTTATTAAGCAGTATGGCGACTGTTTGGGAGAC
ATTGCTGCTCGCGATCTGATATGTGCCCAGAAATTCAACGGGCTGACCGTACTCCCACCGCTGCTCACTG
ATGAGATGATCGCACAATATACCAGCGCCCTGCTGGCCGGCACTATTACATCCGGCTGGACGTTCGGAGC
AGGAGCCGCACTGCAAATACCTTTTGCCATGCAGATGGCATATCGCTTCAATGGGATCGGGGTGACCCAG
AACGTCCTGTACGAAAACCAGAAACTTATCGCTAACCAGTTCAATTCCGCCATTGGTAAAATCCAGGACA
GCTTGAGTTCCACAGCCAGCGCCCTCGGGAAATTGCAAGATGTAGTCAATCACAATGCACAAGCCCTGAA
TACTCTCGTCAAGCAACTGTCATCCAAGTTCGGTGCTATATCCTCCGTGCTGAATGATATCCTTAGTAGA
TTGGATAAGGTGGAGGCAGAAGTCCAGATCGACCGGCTTATTACTGGAAGGCTGCAGAGTCTGCAGACGT
ACGTCACGCAGCAGCTTATCAGAGCCGCCGAGATTAGAGCATCTGCGAATCTGGCTGCTACAAAGATGAG
TGAATGCGTGCTCGGGCAATCAAAGCGGGTCGACTTTTGTGGGAAGGGGTACCACCTCATGAGCTTCCCC
CAATCCGCCCCACATGGCGTTGTGTTCCTGCATGTTACTTACGTTCCCGCTCAAGAGAAGAACTTTACTA
CCGCTCCGGCGATCTGCCACGACGGTAAGGCACACTTTCCACGCGAAGGCGTCTTTGTTAGCAATGGAAC
ACACTGGTTTGTTACCCAGAGGAACTTTTATGAGCCCCAGATAATCACAACCGACAACACATTCGTATCT
GGGAACTGTGACGTAGTTATTGGGATCGTGAACAACACCGTGTACGATCCTCTCCAACCGGAACTTGACT
CTTTCAAGGAGGAACTGGATAAGTACTTTAAGAATCACACCTCACCCGATGTTGACCTCGGCGACATTTC
AGGAATTAATGCTAGCGTGGTGAACATCCAGAAAGAGATTGATAGACTTAACGAAGTGGCCAAGAACCTC
AACGAATCACTTATTGACCTGCAGGAGCTGGGAAAATATGAGCAGTACATTAAATGGCCTTGGTACATTT
GGCTGGGCTTTATAGCAGGCCTGATCGCTATCGTCATGGTGACCATCATGCTTTGTTGTATGACTAGCTG
CTGCAGCTGCCTCAAGGGCTGTTGTAGCTGCGGCTCTTGCTGTAAATAATGATGAGGATCCAGATCTGCT
GTGCCTTCTAGTTGCCAGCCATCTGTTGTTTGCCCCTCCCCCGTGCCTTCCTTGACCCTGGAAGGTGCCA
CTCCCACTGTCCTTTCCTAATAAAATGAGGAAATTGCATCGCATTGTCTGAGTAGGTGTCATTCTATTCT
GGGGGGTGGGGTGGGGCAGGACAGCAAGGGGGAGGATTGGGAAGACAATAGCAGGCATGCTGGGGATGCG
GTGGGCTCTATGGGTACCCAGGTGCTGAAGAATTGACCCGGTTCCTCCTGGGCCAGAAAGAAGCAGGCAC
ATCCCCTTCTCTGTGACACACCCTGTCCACGCCCCTGGTTCTTAGTTCCAGCCCCACTCATAGGACACTC
ATAGCTCAGGAGGGCTCCGCCTTCAATCCCACCCGCTAAAGTACTTGGAGCGGTCTCTCCCTCCCTCATC
AGCCCACCAAACCAAACCTAGCCTCCAAGAGTGGGAAGAAATTAAAGCAAGATAGGCTATTAAGTGCAGA
GGGAGAGAAAATGCCTCCAACATGTGAGGAAGTAATGAGAGAAATCATAGAATTTTAAGGCCATGATTTA
AGGCCAATCGGAAAGAACATGTGAGCAAAAGGCCAGCAAAAGGCCAGGAACCGTAAAAAGGCCGCGTTGC
TGGCGTTTTTCCATAGGCTCCGCCCCCCTGACGAGCATCACAAAAATCGACGCTCAAGTCAGAGGTGGCG
AAACCCGACAGGACTATAAAGATACCAGGCGTTTCCCCCTGGAAGCTCCCTCGTGCGCTCTCCTGTTCCG
ACCCTGCCGCTTACCGGATACCTGTCCGCCTTTCTCCCTTCGGGAAGCGTGGCGCTTTCTCATAGCTCAC
GCTGTAGGTATCTCAGTTCGGTGTAGGTCGTTCGCTCCAAGCTGGGCTGTGTGCACGAACCCCCCGTTCA
GCCCGACCGCTGCGCCTTATCCGGTAACTATCGTCTTGAGTCCAACCCGGTAAGACACGACTTATCGCCA
CTGGCAGCAGCCACTGGTAACAGGATTAGCAGAGCGAGGTATGTAGGCGGTGCTACAGAGTTCTTGAAGT
GGTGGCCTAACTACGGCTACACTAGAAGAACAGTATTTGGTATCTGCGCTCTGCTGAAGCCAGTTACCTT
CGGAAAAAGAGTTGGTAGCTCTTGATCCGGCAAACAAACCACCGCTGGTAGCGGTGGTTTTTTTGTTTGC
AAGCAGCAGATTACGCGCAGAAAAAAAGGATCTCAAGAAGATCCTTTGATCTTTTCTACGGGGTCTGACG
CTCAGTGGAACGAAAACTCACGTTAAGGGATTTTGGTCATGAGATTATCAAAAAGGATCTTCACCTAGAT
CCTTTTAAATTAAAAATGAAGTTTTAAATCAATCTAAAGTATATATGAGTAAACTTGGTCTGACAGTTAC
CAATGCTTAATCAGTGAGGCACCTATCTCAGCGATCTGTCTATTTCGTTCATCCATAGTTGCCTGACTCC
CCGTCGTGTAGATAACTACGATACGGGAGGGCTTACCATCTGGCCCCAGTGCTGCAATGATACCGCGAGA
CCCACGCTCACCGGCTCCAGATTTATCAGCAATAAACCAGCCAGCCGGAAGGGCCGAGCGCAGAAGTGGT
CCTGCAACTTTATCCGCCTCCATCCAGTCTATTAATTGTTGCCGGGAAGCTAGAGTAAGTAGTTCGCCAG
TTAATAGTTTGCGCAACGTTGTTGCCATTGCTACAGGCATCGTGGTGTCACGCTCGTCGTTTGGTATGGC
TTCATTCAGCTCCGGTTCCCAACGATCAAGGCGAGTTACATGATCCCCCATGTTGTGCAAAAAAGCGGTT
AGCTCCTTCGGTCCTCCGATCGTTGTCAGAAGTAAGTTGGCCGCAGTGTTATCACTCATGGTTATGGCAG
CACTGCATAATTCTCTTACTGTCATGCCATCCGTAAGATGCTTTTCTGTGACTGGTGAGTACTCAACCAA
GTCATTCTGAGAATAGTGTATGCGGCGACCGAGTTGCTCTTGCCCGGCGTCAATACGGGATAATACCGCG
CCACATAGCAGAACTTTAAAAGTGCTCATCATTGGAAAACGTTCTTCGGGGCGAAAACTCTCAAGGATCT
TACCGCTGTTGAGATCCAGTTCGATGTAACCCACTCGTGCACCCAACTGATCTTCAGCATCTTTTACTTT
CACCAGCGTTTCTGGGTGAGCAAAAACAGGAAGGCAAAATGCCGCAAAAAAGGGAATAAGGGCGACACGG
AAATGTTGAATACTCATACTCTTCCTTTTTCAATATTATTGAAGCATTTATCAGGGTTATTGTCTCATGA
GCGGATACATATTTGAATGTATTTAGAAAAATAAACAAATAGGGGTTCCGCGCACATTTCCCCGAAAAGT
GCCACCTGACGTCCCAATGATTGCACCATATGCGGTGTGAAATACCGCACAGATGCGTAAGGAGAAAATA
CCGCATCAGATTGGCTATTGGCCATTGCATACGTTGTATCCATATCATAATATGTACATTTATATTGGCT
CATGTCCAACATTACCGCCATGTTGACATTGATTATTGACTAGTTATTAATAGTAATCAATTACGGGGTC
ATTAGTTCATAGCCCATATATGGAGTTCCGCGTTACATAACTTACGGTAAATGGCCCGCCTGGCTGACCG
CCCAACGACCCCCGCCCATTGACGTCAATAATGACGTATGTTCCCATAGTAACGCCAATAGGGACTTTCC
ATTGACGTCAATGGGTGGAGTATTTACGGTAAACTGCCCACTTGGCAGTACATCAAGTGTATCATATGCC
AAGTACGCCCCCTATTGACGTCAATGACGGTAAATGGCCCGCCTGGCATTATGCCCAGTACATGACCTTA
TGGGACTTTCCTACTTGGCAGTACATCTACGTATTAGTCATCGCTATTACCATGGTGATGCGGTTTTGGC
AGTACATCAATGGGCGTGGATAGCGGTTTGACTCACGGGGATTTCCAAGTCTCCACCCCATTGACGTCAA
TGGGAGTTTGTTTTGGCACCAAAATCAACGGGACTTTCCAAAATGTCGTAACAACTCCGCCCCATTGACG
CAAATGGGCGGTAGGCGTGTACGGTGGGAGGTCTATATAAGCAGAGCTCGTTTAGTGAACCGTCAGATCG
CCTGGAGACGCCATCCACGCTGTTTTGACCTCCATAGAAGACACCGGGACCGATCCAGCCTCCATCGGCT
CGCATCTCTCCTTCACGCGCCCGCCGCCCTACCTGAGGCCGCCATCCACGCCGGTTGAGTCGCGTTCTGC
CGCCTCCCGCCTGTGGTGCCTCCTGAACTGCGTCCGCCGTCTAGGTAAGTTTAAAGCTCAGGTCGAGACC
GGGCCTTTGTCCGGCGCTCCCTTGGAGCCTACCTAGACTCAGCCGGCTCTCCACGCTTTGCCTGACCCTG
CTTGCTCAACTCTAGTTAACGGTGGAGGGCAGTGTAGTCTGAGCAGTACTCGTTGCTGCCGCGCGCGCCA
CCAGACATAATAGCTGACAGACTAACAGACTGTTCCTTTCCATGGGTCTTTTCTGCAGTCACCGTCGTCG
ACACGTGTGATCAGATATCGCGGCCGCTCTAGA
Features (pLannotate 1.2.2; 10 found; start..end, strand, type, name):
      1..3756    +  CDS            S: SPIKE_SARS2 - Experimental evidence at protein level: Swiss-Prot protein existence level 1. [Spike glycoprotein]: May down-regulate host tetherin (BST2) by lysosomal degradation, thereby counteracting its antiviral activity. From Severe acute respiratory syndrome coronavirus 2 (2019-nCoV) (SARS-CoV-2).
   3779..4003    +  polyA_signal   bGH poly(A) signal: bovine growth hormone polyadenylation signal
   4418..5006    -  rep_origin     ori: high-copy-number ColE1/pMB1/pBR322/pUC origin of replication
   5177..6037    -  CDS            AmpR: β-lactamase; bla; confers resistance to ampicillin, carbenicillin, and related antibiotics
   6038..6142    -  promoter       AmpR promoter: bla
   6182..6239    +  misc_feature   bom (fragment): basis of mobility region from pBR322
   6325..6704    +  enhancer       CMV enhancer: human cytomegalovirus immediate early enhancer
   6705..6908    +  promoter       CMV promoter: human cytomegalovirus (CMV) immediate early promoter
   6997..7224    +  LTR            5' LTR (truncated) (fragment): truncated 5' long terminal repeat (LTR) from human T-cell leukemia virus (HTLV) type 1
   7228..7338    +  intron         CMV intron (fragment): modified intron A from human cytomegalovirus
