[The description below was written by a language model from this plasmid's Addgene catalogue record and pLannotate feature annotations shown in this document.]
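Description:
pDMJ2-SARS-CoV-2-Spike (BA.2.75-4d) is a 7,383 nt mammalian expression plasmid built on the pDMJ2 backbone and carrying a gene-synthesized SARS-CoV-2 spike glycoprotein open reading frame. In bacteria it is maintained as a high-copy plasmid through a ColE1/pUC-type origin and selected with ampicillin via a β-lactamase gene driven by its own bla promoter; a small fragment of the pBR322 basis-of-mobility region is also annotated in the backbone.

The expression cassette wraps around the origin of the circular sequence record. It begins with the human cytomegalovirus immediate-early enhancer and promoter, followed by a fragment of the HTLV-1 5' LTR and a fragment of modified CMV intron A. This combination of 5' leader elements is generally used to boost transcript processing and translation from CMV-driven vectors. The spike coding sequence (about 3.76 kb) comes next and is terminated by the bovine growth hormone polyadenylation signal. No epitope tags, reporters or mammalian selection markers are annotated, which is consistent with transient transfection use.

The insert encodes a designed variant labelled BA.2.75-4d. It carries a large set of substitutions relative to the ancestral spike, including an N-terminal domain deletion of residues 24–26, numerous receptor-binding domain changes such as R346T, K417N, N460K, E484A, Q493R and N501Y, plus K529L, D614G, P681H and several S2 changes. The stated purpose is to supply this spike in producer cells to make pseudotyped virus particles. The associated publication concerns computationally designed proteins that mimic antibody immune evasion in viral evolution.
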