Addgene plasmid #241079: pDMJ2-SARS-CoV-2-Spike (BA.2.75-4d)
Purpose: Expresses SARS-CoV-2 spike (BA.2.75-4d) protein for creating pseudotyped virus
Depositing lab: Jeremy Luban. Depositing organization: University of Massachusetts, Worcester. Publication: Computationally designed proteins mimic antibody immune evasion in viral evolution. Youssef N, Gurev S, Ghantous F, Brock KP, Jaimes JA, Thadani NN, Dauphin A, Sherman AC, Yurkovetskiy L, Soto D, Estanboulieh R, Kotzen B, Notin P, Kollasch AW, Cohen AA, Dross SE, Erasmus J, Fuller DH, Bjorkman PJ, Lemieux JE, Luban J, Seaman MS, Marks DS. Immunity. 2025 May 6:S1074-7613(25)00178-5. doi: 10.1016/j.immuni.2025.04.015. PubMed 40345199.
Backbone
  Vector backbone: pDMJ2
  Vector type: Mammalian Expression
Growth in bacteria
  Bacterial resistance: Ampicillin, 100 μg/mL
  Growth temperature: 37°C
  Growth strain: DH5alpha
  Copy number: High Copy
Gene/Insert
  Gene/Insert name: Spike (BA.2.75-4d)
  Species: SARS-CoV-2
  Mutation: T19I,L24del,P25del,P26del,A27S,G142D,K147E,W152R,F157L,I210V,V213G,G257S,G339D,R346T,S371F,S373P,S375F,T376A,D405N,R408S,K417N,N440K,G446S,N460K,S477N,T478K,E484A,Q493R,Q498R,N501Y,Y505H,K529L,D614G,H655Y,N679K,P681H,N764K,D796Y,Q954H,N969K
  Entrez Gene: S (a.k.a. GU280_gp02, spike glycoprotein)
  Cloning method: Gene Synthesis
Terms and licenses: Academic/Nonprofit Terms; Industry Terms: Not Available to Industry
How to cite: pDMJ2-SARS-CoV-2-Spike (BA.2.75-4d) was a gift from Jeremy Luban (Addgene plasmid # 241079 ; http://n2t.net/addgene:241079 ; RRID:Addgene_241079)
